>Addgene plasmid #89169 | pT7-NSP2SA11 | addgene full sequence | sequence record 176103 | Addgene NGS Result
GCTCTCCTGTTCCGACCCTGCCGCTTACCGGATACCTGTCCGCCTTTCTCCCTTCGGGAAGCGTGGCGCT
TTCTCATAGCTCACGCTGTAGGTATCTCAGTTCGGTGTAGGTCGTTCGCTCCAAGCTGGGCTGTGTGCAC
GAACCCCCCGTTCAGCCCGACCGCTGCGCCTTATCCGGTAACTATCGTCTTGAGTCCAACCCGGTAAGAC
ACGACTTATCGCCACTGGCAGCAGCCACTGGTAACAGGATTAGCAGAGCGAGGTATGTAGGCGGTGCTAC
AGAGTTCTTGAAGTGGTGGCCTAACTACGGCTACACTAGAAGAACAGTATTTGGTATCTGCGCTCTGCTG
AAGCCAGTTACCTTCGGAAAAAGAGTTGGTAGCTCTTGATCCGGCAAACAAACCACCGCTGGTAGCGGTG
GTTTTTTTGTTTGCAAGCAGCAGATTACGCGCAGAAAAAAAGGATCTCAAGAAGATCCTTTGATCTTTTC
TACGGGGTCTGACGCTCAGTGGAACGAAAACTCACGTTAAGGGATTTTGGTCATGAGATTATCAAAAAGG
ATCTTCACCTAGATCCTTTTAAATTAAAAATGAAGTTTTAAATCAATCTAAAGTATATATGAGTAAACTT
GGTCTGACAGTTACCAATGCTTAATCAGTGAGGCACCTATCTCAGCGATCTGTCTATTTCGTTCATCCAT
AGTTGCCTGACTCCCCGTCGTGTAGATAACTACGATACGGGAGGGCTTACCATCTGGCCCCAGTGCTGCA
ATGATACCGCGAGACCCACGCTCACCGGCTCCAGATTTATCAGCAATAAACCAGCCAGCCGGAAGGGCCG
AGCGCAGAAGTGGTCCTGCAACTTTATCCGCCTCCATCCAGTCTATTAATTGTTGCCGGGAAGCTAGAGT
AAGTAGTTCGCCAGTTAATAGTTTGCGCAACGTTGTTGCCATTGCTACAGGCATCGTGGTGTCACGCTCG
TCGTTTGGTATGGCTTCATTCAGCTCCGGTTCCCAACGATCAAGGCGAGTTACATGATCCCCCATGTTGT
GCAAAAAAGCGGTTAGCTCCTTCGGTCCTCCGATCGTTGTCAGAAGTAAGTTGGCCGCAGTGTTATCACT
CATGGTTATGGCAGCACTGCATAATTCTCTTACTGTCATGCCATCCGTAAGATGCTTTTCTGTGACTGGT
GAGTACTCAACCAAGTCATTCTGAGAATAGTGTATGCGGCGACCGAGTTGCTCTTGCCCGGCGTCAATAC
GGGATAATACCGCGCCACATAGCAGAACTTTAAAAGTGCTCATCATTGGAAAACGTTCTTCGGGGCGAAA
ACTCTCAAGGATCTTACCGCTGTTGAGATCCAGTTCGATGTAACCCACTCGTGCACCCAACTGATCTTCA
GCATCTTTTACTTTCACCAGCGTTTCTGGGTGAGCAAAAACAGGAAGGCAAAATGCCGCAAAAAAGGGAA
TAAGGGCGACACGGAAATGTTGAATACTCATACTCTTCCTTTTTCAATATTATTGAAGCATTTATCAGGG
TTATTGTCTCATGAGCGGATACATATTTGAATGTATTTAGAAAAATAAACAAATAGGGGTTCCGCGCACA
TTTCCCCGAAAAGTGCCACCTGACGTCTAAGAAACCATTATTATCATGACATTAACCTATAAAAATAGGC
GTATCACGAGGCCCTTTCGTCTCGCGCGTTTCGGTGATGACGGTGAAAACCTCTGACACATGCAGCTCCC
GGAGACGGTCACAGCTTGTCTGTAAGCGGATGCCGGGAGCAGACAAGCCCGTCAGGGCGCGTCAGCGGGT
GTTGGCGGGTGTCGGGGCTGGCTTAACTATGCGGCATCAGAGCAGATTGTACTGAGAGTGCACCATTCGA
CGCTCTCCCTTATGCGACTCCTGCATTAAGAAGCAGCCCAGTAGTAGGTTGAGGCCGTTGAGCACCGCCG
CCGCAAGGAATGGTGCAAGGAGATGGCGCCCAACAGTCCCCCGGCCACGGGGCCTGCCACCATACCCACG
CCGAAACAAGCGCTCATGAGCCCGAAGTGGCGAGCCCGATCTTCCCCATCGGTGATGTCGGCGATATAGG
CGCCAGCAACCGCACCTGTGGCGCCGGTGATGCCGGCCACGATGCGTCCGGCGTAGAGGATCTGGCTAGC
GATGACCCTGCTGATTGGTTCGCTGACCATTTCCGGGTGCGGGACGGCGTTACCAGAAACTCAGAAGGTT
CGTCCAACCAAACCGACTCTGACGGCAGTTTACGAGAGAGATGATAGGGTCTGCTTCAGTAAGCCAGATG
CTACACAATTAGGCTTGTACATATTGTCGTTAGAACGCGGCTACAATTAATACATAACCTTATGTATCAT
ACACATACGATTTAGGTGACACTATAGAATACAAGCTTGCATGCCTGCAGGTCGACTCTAGAGGATCTCG
ATCCGGATATAGTTCCTCCTTTCAGCAAAAAACCCCTCAAGACCCGTTTAGAGGCCCCAAGGGGTTATGC
TAGTTATTGCTCAGCGGTGGCAGCAGCCAACTCAGCTTCCTTTCGGGCTTTGTTAGCAGCCGGATCCTTT
TTTTTGAGCTCTCCCTTAGCCATCCGAGTGGACGACGTCCTCCTTCGGATGCCCAGGTCGGACCGCGAGG
AGGTGGAGATGCCATGCCGACCCGGTCACATAAGCGCTTTCTATTCTTGCTAAGCCATCATCATCCTCAA
ATTGATAGCGAATTAAACGCCAACTTGAGAAACTTCGTCCATTTTTCTATCCGTTGACAGCCCTTTAAAT
GGATTTTTTTCTGGTTTCATTTTTTGGAAAAGCAACCTTTTACACACGTCAAGTGTATTACCCTGTTTCA
TTGATGATGTAAATGCATACCAGTTTTGCCAAATAATTCTTTGATCAAGTAGGTTAAAATCATTATTAAC
TCCAGTTTTAACATTACTCTTGAAAGTTGCATATACTCTGTCAGCGTGATTAGCAACTGATGAATACTTT
ACAATTCTATAATGACCCTTACCATGTGTGATTACAGCAAACTTGTTATATTGCCATCGAAGTTCAGCGA
CTAATTCTTTAACATGAACATCTGAAATTGGTTTATCTTCGTTCAATGTAACTTTATATTCAATAAAATT
CTGATCCAGAATTGGCATCAATTGATGTTCTAAATAAGTTAGTTTCCACATGGTGAAGGCAGCGTTTTGA
AATACAATTTCTCCTCCTTCTGCAGTTATTGTAGTTTCAATTTCTTTAGACTGTCCAATAGCAATCAGTG
TTGATTTCAAAAGTAAATCTTTTGAATGAAATAGAATATCCTGTGGATTTTCTTTACGTATCACCAAATT
TTCTAAATGCCTTATTGATACTACTCGTGATAATACATTAGAGACGTTTGCTTGCGTCACTTTCAATGAA
TTTAGAGCTTCACATATCAACATAGCCACCTTAGTAAACATAATTGTTTCAAAATTCATGCCTCTTGAAT
TATCATTAGTATTATACCGTTTCTTAAATTGAGGAGGCGGTGCTATTCCATAAATAATTGAATCATAAAA
CTTATCCATGTCCTTTTTGTCTACTTTAGCTGTCAGCATAGCTTTAATAGCTAAATTATTAAAAGGAATA
AATTTATAGCTATCATTCTCCAAATGAGGATAGCAAAAGCAAGCTAGCTCAGCCATGGCTACACCGCAAG
GCTCAAACGGCGACTGAGACGCTTTAAAAGCCTATAGTGAGTCGTATTAACCCGGGATCGATATCCCCCT
GCATTAATGAATCGGCCAACGCGCGGGGAGAGGCGGTTTGCGTATTGGGCGCTCTTCCGCTTCCTCGCTC
ACTGACTCGCTGCGCTCGGTCGTTCGGCTGCGGCGAGCGGTATCAGCTCACTCAAAGGCGGTAATACGGT
TATCCACAGAATCAGGGGATAACGCAGGAAAGAACATGTGAGCAAAAGGCCAGCAAAAGGCCAGGAACCG
TAAAAAGGCCGCGTTGCTGGCGTTTTTCCATAGGCTCCGCCCCCCTGACGAGCATCACAAAAATCGACGC
TCAAGTCAGAGGTGGCGAAACCCGACAGGACTATAAAGATACCAGGCGTTTCCCCCTGGAAGCTCCCTCG
TGC
Features (pLannotate 1.2.2; 15 found; start..end, strand, type, name):
    641..1501    -  CDS            AmpR: β-lactamase; bla; confers resistance to ampicillin, carbenicillin, and related antibiotics
   1502..1606    -  promoter       AmpR promoter: bla
   1701..1736    +  CDS            rop (fragment): Rop protein, which maintains plasmids at low copy number; rop
   1838..1886    +  misc_feature   bom (fragment): basis of mobility region from pBR322
   1887..2162    -  CDS            TcR (fragment): tetracycline efflux protein; tet; confers resistance to tetracycline
   2390..2408    +  promoter       SP6 promoter: promoter for bacteriophage SP6 RNA polymerase
   2413..2447    -  misc_feature   MCS (fragment): pUC18/19 multiple cloning site
   2476..2523    -  terminator     T7 terminator: transcription terminator for bacteriophage T7 RNA polymerase
   2531..2580    -  CDS            SET1 (fragment): solubility-enhancement tag derived from T7 phage gene 10B
   2593..2684    -  ncRNA          HDV ribozyme: Accession: RF00094 - Hepatitis delta virus ribozyme
   2683..2750    -  ncRNA          Rota CRE: Accession: RF00501 - Rotavirus cis-acting replication element (CRE)
   2746..3696    -  CDS            NSP2_ROTSH: Experimental evidence at protein level: Swiss-Prot protein existence level 1. Participates in replication and packaging of the viral genome. Plays a crucial role, together with NSP5, in the formation of virus factories (viroplasms) which are large inclusions in the host cytoplasm where replication intermediates are assembled and viral RNA replication takes place. Displays ssRNA binding, NTPase, RNA triphosphatase (RTPase) and ATP-independent helix-unwinding activities. The unwinding activity may prepare and organize plus-strand RNAs for packaging and replication by removing interfering seconda
   3741..3759    -  promoter       T7 promoter: promoter for bacteriophage T7 RNA polymerase
   3779..3832    -  CDS            lacI (fragment): lac repressor; lacI; The lac repressor binds to the lac operator to inhibit transcription in E. coli. This inhibition can be relieved by adding lactose or isopropyl-β-D-thiogalactopyranoside (IPTG).
   4015..470     -  rep_origin     ori (across the origin): high-copy-number ColE1/pMB1/pBR322/pUC origin of replication
