[The description below was written by a language model from this plasmid's Addgene catalogue record and pLannotate feature annotations shown in this document.]
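Description:
pT7-NSP2SA11 is a 4,133 bp rescue plasmid from an entirely plasmid-based reverse genetics system for rotaviruses. It carries a 1,059 bp cDNA of the simian rotavirus SA11 NSP2 gene segment, inserted by Gibson assembly into the roughly 3.1 kb p3E5 backbone. It is catalogued as a mammalian expression vector, but the insert is driven by a bacteriophage T7 promoter rather than a cellular one, so transcription in mammalian cells depends on T7 RNA polymerase being supplied in those cells; the record does not say how this is done. In E. coli the plasmid is maintained at high copy through a ColE1/pUC-type origin and selected with ampicillin via the bla gene and its promoter. The short rop, bom, TcR, lacI, MCS and SET1 fragments and an SP6 promoter in the annotation appear to be vestiges of parental vectors, not working parts.

The functional cassette lies on the reverse strand in the order T7 promoter, NSP2 segment, hepatitis delta virus (HDV) ribozyme, T7 terminator. The segment includes the NSP2 open reading frame and a 3′ rotavirus cis-acting replication element that directly abuts the ribozyme. This layout is typical of reverse genetics constructs: T7 polymerase starts transcription close to the 5′ end of the viral sequence, and self-cleavage by the HDV ribozyme trims the transcript to generate a defined 3′ terminus, giving a plus-strand RNA that resembles the authentic viral transcript. Such an RNA can act both as mRNA for NSP2, an RNA-binding NTPase involved in viroplasm formation and in genome replication and packaging, and as a template for the genomic segment. The plasmid is presumably used alongside equivalent plasmids for the other SA11 segments to recover recombinant virus or introduce defined changes into NSP2.
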