Addgene plasmid #89169: pT7-NSP2SA11
Purpose: Express Rotavirus SA11 NSP2 in mammalian cells
Depositing lab: Takeshi Kobayashi. Depositing organization: The University of Osaka. Publication: Entirely plasmid-based reverse genetics system for rotaviruses. Kanai Y, Komoto S, Kawagishi T, Nouda R, Nagasawa N, Onishi M, Matsuura Y, Taniguchi K, Kobayashi T. Proc Natl Acad Sci U S A. 2017 Jan 30. pii: 201618424. doi: 10.1073/pnas.1618424114. PubMed 28137864.
Backbone
  Vector backbone: p3E5
  Backbone size w/o insert (bp): 3074
  Total vector size (bp): 4133
  Vector type: Mammalian Expression
Growth in bacteria
  Bacterial resistance: Ampicillin, 100 μg/mL
  Growth temperature: 37°C
  Growth strain: DH5alpha
  Copy number: High Copy
Gene/Insert
  Gene/Insert name: Rotavirus SA11 NSP2
  Species: Rotavirus SA11
  Insert size (bp): 1059
  GenBank ID: LC178571
  Promoter: T7 promotor
  Cloning method: Gibson Cloning
  Sequencing primers: 5′ T7 forward CTGTGGATAACCGTATTACCG; 3′ T7 terminal GCTAGTTATTGCTCAGCGG
Terms and licenses: Academic/Nonprofit Terms; Industry Terms: Not Available to Industry
How to cite: pT7-NSP2SA11 was a gift from Takeshi Kobayashi (Addgene plasmid # 89169 ; http://n2t.net/addgene:89169 ; RRID:Addgene_89169)
